Addgene plasmid #235105: VN991 pB2Hws_v9_cI-Asf1B+rpoA-IP1
Purpose: Quantitative bacterial two-hybrid (qB2H). Expresses Asf1B and IP1.
Depositing lab: Oscar Ramos. Depositing organization: Commissariat Energie Atomique (CEA), Saclay. Publication: Optimized Quantitative Bacterial Two-Hybrid (qB2H) for Protein-Protein Interaction Assessment. Guyot A, Maillard E, Ferreira-Pinto K, Plancon-Arnould L, Nadaradjane AA, Guerois R, Ochsenbein F, Martin L, Ramos OHP. Comput Struct Biotechnol J. 2026 May 25;35(1):0098. doi: 10.34133/csbj.0098. eCollection 2026. PubMed 42199375.
Backbone
  Vector backbone: pAC
  Backbone size w/o insert (bp): 6519
  Vector type: Bacterial Expression, Synthetic Biology ; Quantitative bacterial two-hybrid (qB2H)
Growth in bacteria
  Bacterial resistance: Chloramphenicol, 25 μg/mL
  Growth temperature: 37°C
  Growth strain: SB39 (Addgene #235121)
  Growth instructions: Resistant to kanamycin (dependent on the interaction strength)
  Copy number: Low Copy
Gene/Insert 1
  Gene/Insert name: Asf1B (alt names: Anti-silencing function protein 1 homolog B; CCG1-interacting factor A-II)
  Species: H. sapiens (human)
  Insert size (bp): 483
  Entrez Gene: ASF1B (a.k.a. CIA-II)
  Promoter: lacUV5
  Cloning method: Restriction Enzyme; 5′ cloning site Acc65I (not destroyed); 3′ cloning site SacI (not destroyed)
  Sequencing primers: 5′ GATCAGGGATAGCGGTCAGG; 3′ TCCCCGTGGAGGTAATAATTGAC
Gene/Insert 2
  Gene/Insert name: IP1
  Species: Synthetic
  Insert size (bp): 72
  Promoter: lpp+lacUV5
  Tag / fusion protein: cI_E34P-rpoA (C terminal on insert)
  Cloning method: Restriction Enzyme; 5′ cloning site NotI (not destroyed); 3′ cloning site BamHI (not destroyed)
  Sequencing primers: 5′ GAACAGCGTACCGACCTGGAC; 3′ AAGTTGGCCCAGGGCT
Terms and licenses: Academic/Nonprofit Terms; Industry Terms: Not Available to Industry
Depositor comments: Please note that this plasmid may require a unique bacterial strain, so make sure to confirm that you can also obtain the appropriate growth strain. Please contact us or contact our distributors if you have any questions. Please visit https://doi.org/10.1101/2025.10.29.680610 for bioRxiv preprint.
How to cite: VN991 pB2Hws_v9_cI-Asf1B+rpoA-IP1 was a gift from Oscar Ramos (Addgene plasmid # 235105 ; http://n2t.net/addgene:235105 ; RRID:Addgene_235105)
