[The description below was written by a language model from this plasmid's Addgene catalogue record and pLannotate feature annotations shown in this document.]
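Description:
VN991 pB2Hws_v9_cI-Asf1B+rpoA-IP1 is a single-plasmid, low-copy bacterial expression construct built on a pAC backbone for the quantitative bacterial two-hybrid (qB2H) assay in E. coli. The sequenced record is about 7.1 kb. It replicates from a p15A origin, also carries an f1 origin, and is maintained with chloramphenicol through a cat promoter–CmR cassette. The catalogue entry notes that a dedicated host strain is required for growth.

Two fusion partners are expressed from separate, divergently placed cassettes. On the reverse strand, a lacUV5 promoter with a lac operator drives the phage λ cI repressor followed directly by the human histone chaperone ASF1B (a 483 bp insert, annotated as a fragment), giving the DNA-binding "bait" cI-Asf1B. On the forward strand, a second lacUV5 promoter and operator (recorded as lpp+lacUV5) drives a fragment of the E. coli RNA polymerase α subunit, rpoA. IP1, a short 72 bp synthetic insert, is not annotated in the feature table; the plasmid name and the space downstream of rpoA suggest it sits there as an rpoA-IP1 fusion. The catalogue's tag field, which lists "cI_E34P-rpoA" for this insert, is ambiguous about the arrangement.

The plasmid also carries its own reporter module: a partial lacUV5-type promoter upstream of EGFP followed by a kanamycin resistance gene. In this type of assay, binding of the rpoA-fused partner to the cI-fused partner recruits RNA polymerase to a weak promoter. Consistent with this, the record states that kanamycin resistance depends on interaction strength; EGFP presumably provides a parallel fluorescent readout. The construct serves to measure the Asf1B–IP1 interaction.
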