Features (pLannotate 1.2.2; 22 found; start..end, strand, type, name):
    133..235     +  promoter       cat promoter: promoter of the E. coli cat gene encoding chloramphenicol acetyltransferase
    236..895     +  CDS            CmR: chloramphenicol acetyltransferase; cat; confers resistance to chloramphenicol
   1194..1268    -  CDS            YPB2_ECOLX (fragment): Protein predicted: Swiss-Prot protein existence level 4. From Escherichia coli.
   1282..1746    -  CDS            ASF1B (fragment): ASF1B_HUMAN - Experimental evidence at protein level: Swiss-Prot protein existence level 1. Histone chaperone that facilitates histone deposition and histone exchange and removal during nucleosome assembly and disassembly. Cooperates with chromatin assembly factor 1 (CAF-1) to promote replication-dependent chromatin assembly. Does not participate in replication-independent nucleosome deposition which is mediated by ASF1A and HIRA. Required for spermatogenesis. From Homo sapiens (Human).
   1756..2466    -  CDS            λ repressor: phage λ repressor; cI
   2487..2503    -  protein_bind   lac operator: The lac repressor binds to the lac operator to inhibit transcription in E. coli. This inhibition can be relieved by adding lactose or isopropyl-β-D-thiogalactopyranoside (IPTG). lac repressor encoded by lacI
   2511..2541    -  promoter       lac UV5 promoter: E. coli lac promoter with an "up" mutation
   2569..2592    -  promoter       tet promoter (fragment): E. coli promoter for tetracycline efflux protein gene
   2697..2738    -  CDS            S-Tag (fragment): affinity and epitope tag derived from pancreatic ribonuclease A
   2893..2913    +  promoter       lac UV5 promoter (fragment): E. coli lac promoter with an "up" mutation
   2946..3662    +  CDS            EGFP: EGFP is a basic (constitutively fluorescent) green fluorescent protein published in 1996, derived from Aequorea victoria. It is reported to be a rapidly-maturing weak dimer with moderate acid sensitivity.
   3688..4497    +  CDS            KanR: aminoglycoside phosphotransferase; aph(3')-Ia; confers resistance to kanamycin in bacteria or G418 (Geneticin®) in eukaryotes
   4513..4570    -  promoter       AmpR promoter (fragment): bla
   4596..5049    -  rep_origin     f1 ori (sequence partly withheld): f1 bacteriophage origin of replication; arrow indicates direction of (+) strand synthesis
   5116..5143    -  terminator     T7Te terminator: phage T7 early transcription terminator
   5213..5758    +  rep_origin     p15A ori: Plasmids containing the medium-copy-number p15A origin of replication can be propagated in E. coli cells that contain a second plasmid with the ColE1 origin.
   5846..5886    +  rep_origin     RSF ori (fragment): Plasmids containing the RSF 1030 origin of replication can be propagated in E. coli cells that contain additional plasmids with compatible origins.
   5998..6028    +  promoter       lac UV5 promoter: E. coli lac promoter with an "up" mutation
   6036..6052    +  protein_bind   lac operator: The lac repressor binds to the lac operator to inhibit transcription in E. coli. This inhibition can be relieved by adding lactose or isopropyl-β-D-thiogalactopyranoside (IPTG). lac repressor encoded by lacI
   6072..6096    +  CDS            lacZα (fragment): LacZα fragment of β-galactosidase; lacZ fragment
   6122..6865    +  CDS            rpoA (fragment): RPOA_ECO24 - Experimental evidence at protein level: Swiss-Prot protein existence level 1. DNA-dependent RNA polymerase catalyzes the transcription of DNA into RNA using the four ribonucleoside triphosphates as substrates. From Escherichia coli O139:H28 (strain E24377A / ETEC).
   7013..12      -  mobile_element IS1 (fragment) (across the origin): prokaryotic transposable element IS1
>Addgene plasmid #235105 | VN991 pB2Hws_v9_cI-Asf1B+rpoA-IP1 | addgene full sequence | sequence record 469060 | Addgene NGS Result
GGCAGCATCACCCGACGCACTTTGCGCCGAATAAATACCTGTGACGGAAGATCACTTCGCAGAATAAATA
AATCCTGGTGTCCCTGTTGATACCGGGAAGCCCTGGGCCAACTTTTGGCGAAAATGAGACGTTGATCGGC
ACGTAAGAGGTTCCAACTTTCACCATAATGAAATAAGATCACTACCGGGCGTATTTTTTGAGTTATCGAG
ATTTTCAGGAGCTAAGGAAGCTAAAATGGAGAAAAAAATCACTGGATATACCACCGTTGATATATCCCAA
TGGCATCGTAAAGAACATTTTGAGGCATTTCAGTCAGTTGCTCAATGTACCTATAACCAGACCGTTCAGC
TGGATATTACGGCCTTTTTAAAGACCGTAAAGAAAAATAAGCACAAGTTTTATCCGGCCTTTATTCACAT
TCTTGCCCGCCTGATGAATGCTCATCCGGAATTCCGTATGGCAATGAAAGACGGTGAGCTGGTGATATGG
GATAGTGTTCACCCTTGTTACACCGTTTTCCATGAGCAAACTGAAACGTTTTCATCGCTCTGGAGTGAAT
ACCACGACGATTTCCGGCAGTTTCTACACATATATTCGCAAGATGTGGCGTGTTACGGTGAAAACCTGGC
CTATTTCCCTAAAGGGTTTATTGAGAATATGTTTTTCGTCTCAGCCAATCCCTGGGTGAGTTTCACCAGT
TTTGATTTAAACGTGGCCAATATGGACAACTTCTTCGCCCCCGTTTTCACCATGGGCAAATATTATACGC
AAGGCGACAAGGTGCTGATGCCGCTGGCGATTCAGGTTCATCATGCCGTTTGTGATGGCTTCCATGTCGG
CAGAATGCTTAATGAATTACAACAGTACTGCGATGAGTGGCAGGGCGGGGCGTAATTTTTTTAAGGCAGT
TATTGGTGCCCTTAAACGCCTGGTTGCTACGCCTGAATAAGTGATAATAAGCGGATGAATGGCAGAAATT
CGAAAGCAAATTCGACCCGGTCGTCGGTTCAGGGCAGGGTCGTTAAATAGCCGCTTATGTCTATTGCTGG
TTTACCGGTTTATTGACTACCGGAAGCAGTGTGACCGTGTGCTTCTCAAATGCCTGAGGCCAGTTTGCTC
AGGCTCTCCCCGTGGAGGTAATAATTGACGATATGATCATTTATTCTGCCTCCCAGAGCCTGATAAAAAC
GGTTAGCGCTTCGTTAATACAGATGTAGGTGTTCCACAGGGTAGCCAGCAGCATCCTGCGATGCAGATCT
GTAAGGTAAGAGCTCTTATCAGTTATCCCAATTGATATGGAAGCGGGTAACACGCGGATTGGATGCCAGA
ATGTTGCGTTGCAGCTGACTAAAATCCGGTTTCATCGGCGGATTTTCACGCAGTTCCGGGTTCAGGTATT
CATTGTTAACGTAATAACCCACGCGGATGAATTCCTGGCCGTGATACGTGCAGGTAATCAGAACCACCGT
GACACCAACTGCGTCGGTTTCCGGAATCAGCGACGGGTTCGGAGCATCTGCTTGGAAAACAAACATATGA
CGACCTGCCGGGACCGGGCCCACCAGGACTGAGTCCAGGATCTGATCAAATTCTTCAGATTCCGCGCTGC
CCACATAGATAATTTTCCATTCCAGGTCATCGGCCAGCGCTTCGGAACATTCAAACGAGATTTCAAAGCG
GAACGGGCTATGGAACGGGGACGGATTTTCCAGCACTGCCACATTCAGCACCGAGACTTTCGCCATTGCG
GTACCGCCAAACGTCTCTTCAGGCCACTGACTAGCGATAACTTTCCCCACAACGGAACAACTCTCATTGC
ATGGGATCATTGGGTACTGTGGGTTTAGTGGTTGTAAAAACACCTGACCGCTATCCCTGATCAGTTTCTT
GAAGGTAAACTCATCACCCCCAAGTCTGGCTATGCAGAAATCACCTGGCTCAACAGCCTGCTCAGGGTCA
ACGAGAATTAACATTCCGTCAGGAAAGCTTGGCTTGGAGCCTGTTGGTGCGGTCATGGAATTACCTTCAA
CCTCAAGCCAGAATGCAGAATCACTGGCTTTTTTGGTTGTGCTTACCCATCTCTCCGCATCACCTTTGGT
AAAGGTTCTAAGCTCAGGTGAGAACATCCCTGCCTGAACATGAGAAAAAACAGGGTACTCATACTCACTT
CTAAGTGACGGCTGCATACTAACCGCTTCATACATCTCGTAGATTTCTCTGGCGATTGAAGGGCTAAATT
CTTCAACGCTAACTTTGAGAATTTTTGCAAGCAATGCGGCGTTATAAGCATTTAATGCATTGATGCCATT
AAATAAAGCACCAACGCCTGACTGCCCCATCCCCATCTTGTCTGCGACAGACGGCTGGGATAAGCCAAGT
TCATTTTTCTTTTTTTCATAAATTGCTTTAAGGCGACGTGCGTCCTCAAGCTGCTCTTGTGTTAATGGTT
TCTTTTTTGTGCTCATACGCTGTTTCCTGTGTGAAATTGTTATCCGCTCACAATTCCACACATTATACGA
GCCGGAAGCATAAAGTGTAAAGCCTGGGGTGCCTAATGAGTGAGAATTAGCTTATCGATGATAAGCTGTC
AAACATGAGAATTACAACTTATATCGTATGGGGCTGACTTCAGGTGCTACATTTGAAGAGATAAATTGCA
CTGAAATCTAGATGTCTCCAGACCGCTAGTAGACGAGTCCATGTGCTGGCGTTCAAATTTCGCAGCAGCG
GTTTCTTTACCAGACTCGAGAGCGAGGCTCTTCAAGCTCGCAAAATTGCTCTTCAAGCTCGCAAAAAACC
CCGCCCCTGACAGGGCGGGGTTTTTTCGCGTTCGATCCCGCGAAATTTAATTAACCAACACCGCCAGAGA
TACATTAGGCACCCCAGGCTTGACACTTTATGCTTCCGGCTCGGATACTGTGTGGAATTGAAAGAGGAAC
GTACGATGGTCAGTAAAGGCGAAGAGTTGTTTACGGGTGTAGTACCGATTTTAGTGGAACTCGATGGAGA
TGTGAATGGGCATAAATTTTCGGTTTCAGGTGAAGGTGAAGGAGATGCCACCTATGGCAAACTGACGCTG
AAGTTCATCTGTACGACAGGCAAACTGCCTGTTCCGTGGCCAACACTGGTTACTACGCTGACCTATGGCG
TTCAATGCTTTTCGCGTTATCCGGACCACATGAAACAGCATGACTTCTTTAAATCCGCGATGCCTGAAGG
TTACGTACAAGAACGCACCATCTTCTTCAAAGATGACGGGAACTACAAAACCCGTGCAGAGGTCAAATTT
GAGGGTGACACCCTTGTGAATCGGATTGAGCTGAAAGGCATTGACTTTAAAGAAGATGGCAACATTCTGG
GTCATAAACTGGAGTACAACTACAACAGCCATAACGTGTATATCATGGCGGACAAACAGAAGAATGGGAT
CAAAGTGAATTTCAAGATTCGCCACAACATTGAAGATGGTAGTGTGCAGTTAGCCGACCACTATCAGCAG
AATACCCCGATTGGCGATGGCCCAGTCTTGCTGCCGGATAATCATTACCTTAGCACCCAATCTGCGTTAA
GCAAAGATCCCAACGAAAAGCGCGATCACATGGTCCTCCTGGAATTTGTGACTGCTGCAGGCATCACTTT
GGGTATGGATGAACTGTATAAGTGAAATTCCTGGTCCAGGAATTTCACATATTCAACGGGAAACGTCTTG
CTCTAGGCCGCGATTAAATTCCAACATGGATGCTGATTTATATGGGTATAAATGGGCTCGCGATAATGTC
GGGCAATCAGGTGCGACAATCTATCGATTGTATGGGAAGCCCGATGCGCCAGAGTTGTTTCTGAAACATG
GCAAAGGTAGCGTTGCCAATGATGTTACAGATGAGATGGTCAGACTAAACTGGCTGACGGAATTTATGCC
TCTTCCGACCATCAAGCATTTTATCCGTACTCCTGATGATGCATGGTTACTCACCACTGCGATCCCCGGG
AAAACAGCATTCCAGGTATTAGAAGAATATCCTGATTCAGGTGAAAATATTGTTGATGCGCTGGCAGTGT
TCCTGCGCCGGTTGCATTCGATTCCTGTTTGTAATTGTCCTTTTAACAGCGATCGCGTATTTCGTCTCGC
TCAGGCGCAATCACGAATGAATAACGGTTTGGTTGATGCGAGTGATTTTGATGACGAGCGTAATGGCTGG
CCTGTTGAACAAGTCTGGAAAGAAATGCATAAACTTTTGCCATTCTCACCGGATTCAGTCGTCACTCATG
GTGATTTCTCACTTGATAACCTTATTTTTGACGAGGGGAAATTAATAGGTTGTATTGATGTTGGACGAGT
CGGAATCGCAGACCGATACCAGGATCTTGCCATCCTATGGAACTGCCTCGGTGAGTTTTCTCCTTCATTA
CAGAAACGGCTTTTTCAAAAATATGGTATTGATAATCCTGATATGAATAAATTGCAGTTTCATTTGATGC
TCGATGAGTTTTTCTAAGACTAGTGAATTAATTCATGAGCGGATACATATTTGAATGTATTTAGAAAAAT
AAACAAATAGGGGTTCCGCGCACATTTCCCCGAAAAGTGCCACCTAAATTGTAAGCGTTAATATTTTGTT
AAAATTCGCGTTAAATTTTTGTTAAATCAGCTCATTTTTTAACCAATAGGCCGAAATCGGCAAAATCCCT
TATAAATCAAAAGAATAGACCGAGATAGGGT
[37 nt withheld, positions 4722-4758]
AAAGAACGTGGACTCCAACGTCAAAGG
[49 nt withheld, positions 4786-4834]
T
[41 nt withheld, positions 4836-4876]
T
[49 nt withheld, positions 4878-4926]
G
[122 nt withheld, positions 4928-5049]
AGATCTAAATAATAAAAAAGCCGGATTAATAATCTGGCTTTTTATATTCTCTCTCTAGTATATAAACGCA
GAAAGGCCCACCCGAAGGTGAGCCAGTGTGACGAACCCCCGCCTCAGAGTGGGAAAGCTAGAAATATTTT
ATCTGATTAATAAGATGATCTTCTTGAGATCGTTTTGGTCTGCGCGTAATCTCTTGCTCTGAAAACGAAA
AAACCGCCTTGCAGGGCGGTTTTTCGAAGGTTCTCTGAGCTACCAACTCTTTGAACCGAGGTAACTGGCT
TGGAGGAGCGCAGTCACCAAAACTTGTCCTTTCAGTTTAGCCTTAACCGGCGCATGACTTCAAGACTAAC
TCCTCTAAATCAATTACCAGTGGCTGCTGCCAGTGGTGCTTTTGCATGTCTTTCCGGGTTGGACTCAAGA
CGATAGTTACCGGATAAGGCGCAGCGGTCGGACTGAACGGGGGGTTCGTGCATACAGTCCAGCTTGGAGC
GAACTGCCTACCCGGAACTGAGTGTCAGGCGTGGAATGAGACAAACGCGGCCATAACAGCGGAATGACAC
CGGTAAACCGAAAGGCAGGAACAGGAGAGCGCACGAGGGAGCCGCCAGGGGGAAACGCCTGGTATCTTTA
TAGTCCTGTCGGGTTTCGCCACCACTGATTTGAGCGTCAGATTTCGTGATGCTTGTCAGGGGGGCGGAGC
CTATGGAAAAACGGCTTTGCCGCGGCCCTCTCACTTCCCTGTTAAGTATCTTCCTGGCATCTTCCAGGAA
ATCTCCGCCCCGTTCGTAAGCCATTTCCGCTCTCCGCAGTCGAACGACCGAGCGTAGCGAGTCAGTGCGA
ACGATCAAAAATAAGTGCCTTCCCATCAAAAAAATATTGACAACATAAAAAACTTTGTGTTATACTTGTA
ACGCTACATGGAGATTAACTCAATCTAGCTAGAGAGGCTTTACACTTTATGCTTCCGGCTCGTATAATGT
GTGGAATTGTGAGCGGATAACAATTTCACACAGGAAACAGCTATGACCATGATTACGGATTCACTGGAAC
TCTAGACCAAAGAGAGGACACAATGCAGGGTTCTGTGACAGAGTTTCTAAAACCGCGCCTGGTTGATATC
GAGCAAGTGAGTTCGACGCACGCCAAGGTGACCCTTGAGCCTTTAGAGCGTGGCTTTGGCCATACTCTGG
GTAACGCACTGCGCCGTATTCTGCTCTCATCGATGCCGGGTTGCGCGGTGACCGAGGTTGAGATTGATGG
TGTACTACATGAGTACAGCACCAAAGAAGGCGTTCAGGAAGATATCCTGGAAATCCTGCTCAACCTGAAA
GGGCTGGCGGTGAGAGTTCAGGGCAAAGATGAAGTTATTCTTACCTTGAATAAATCTGGCATTGGCCCTG
TGACTGCAGCCGATATCACCCACGACGGTGATGTCGAAATCGTCAAGCCGCAGCACGTGATCTGCCACCT
GACCGATGAGAACGCGTCTATTAGCATGCGTATCAAAGTTCAGCGCGGTCGTGGTTATGTGCCGGCTTCT
ACCCGAATTCATTCGGAAGAAGATGAGCGCCCAATCGGCCGTCTGCTGGTCGACGCATGCTACAGCCCTG
TGGAGCGTATTGCCTACAATGTTGAAGCAGCGCGTGTAGAACAGCGTACCGACCTGGACAAGCTGGTCAT
CGAAATGGAAACCAACGGCACAATCGATCCTGAAGAGGCGATTCGTCGTGCGGCAACCATTCTGGCTGAA
CAACTGGAAGCTTTCGTTGACTTACGTGATGTACGTCAGCCTGAAGTGAAAGAAGAGAAACCAGAGGCGG
CCGCAGGCGCGATGGGCACCATCATGCCGAAAGATATCCAGCTGGCGCGTCGTATCCGTGGCTGAGGATC
CTCTACGCCGGACGCACTCGGTTCCAAAAAAAAAAAAAAAGACGCTGAAAAGCGTCTTTTTTTTTTTTGG
TCCCCACTGGAGCACCTCAAAAACACCATCATACACTAAATCAGTAAGTT
