>Addgene plasmid #235105 | VN991 pB2Hws_v9_cI-Asf1B+rpoA-IP1 | depositor partial sequence | sequence record 462560 | cI_E34P-Asf1B
ATGAGCACAAAAAAGAAACCATTAACACAAGAGCAGCTTGAGGACGCACGTCGCCTTAAAGCAATTTATG
AAAAAAAGAAAAATGAACTTGGCTTATCCCAGCCGTCTGTCGCAGACAAGATGGGGATGGGGCAGTCAGG
CGTTGGTGCTTTATTTAATGGCATCAATGCATTAAATGCTTATAACGCCGCATTGCTTGCAAAAATTCTC
AAAGTTAGCGTTGAAGAATTTAGCCCTTCAATCGCCAGAGAAATCTACGAGATGTATGAAGCGGTTAGTA
TGCAGCCGTCACTTAGAAGTGAGTATGAGTACCCTGTTTTTTCTCATGTTCAGGCAGGGATGTTCTCACC
TGAGCTTAGAACCTTTACCAAAGGTGATGCGGAGAGATGGGTAAGCACAACCAAAAAAGCCAGTGATTCT
GCATTCTGGCTTGAGGTTGAAGGTAATTCCATGACCGCACCAACAGGCTCCAAGCCAAGCTTTCCTGACG
GAATGTTAATTCTCGTTGACCCTGAGCAGGCTGTTGAGCCAGGTGATTTCTGCATAGCCAGACTTGGGGG
TGATGAGTTTACCTTCAAGAAACTGATCAGGGATAGCGGTCAGGTGTTTTTACAACCACTAAACCCACAG
TACCCAATGATCCCATGCAATGAGAGTTGTTCCGTTGTGGGGAAAGTTATCGCTAGTCAGTGGCCTGAAG
AGACGTTTGGCGGTACCGCAATGGCGAAAGTCTCGGTGCTGAATGTGGCAGTGCTGGAAAATCCGTCCCC
GTTCCATAGCCCGTTCCGCTTTGAAATCTCGTTTGAATGTTCCGAAGCGCTGGCCGATGACCTGGAATGG
AAAATTATCTATGTGGGCAGCGCGGAATCTGAAGAATTTGATCAGATCCTGGACTCAGTCCTGGTGGGCC
CGGTCCCGGCAGGTCGTCATATGTTTGTTTTCCAAGCAGATGCTCCGAACCCGTCGCTGATTCCGGAAAC
CGACGCAGTTGGTGTCACGGTGGTTCTGATTACCTGCACGTATCACGGCCAGGAATTCATCCGCGTGGGT
TATTACGTTAACAATGAATACCTGAACCCGGAACTGCGTGAAAATCCGCCGATGAAACCGGATTTTAGTC
AGCTGCAACGCAACATTCTGGCATCCAATCCGCGTGTTACCCGCTTCCATATCAATTGGGATAACTGA
