>Addgene plasmid #235105 | VN991 pB2Hws_v9_cI-Asf1B+rpoA-IP1 | depositor partial sequence | sequence record 462561 | RpoA-IP1
ATGCAGGGTTCTGTGACAGAGTTTCTAAAACCGCGCCTGGTTGATATCGAGCAAGTGAGTTCGACGCACG
CCAAGGTGACCCTTGAGCCTTTAGAGCGTGGCTTTGGCCATACTCTGGGTAACGCACTGCGCCGTATTCT
GCTCTCATCGATGCCGGGTTGCGCGGTGACCGAGGTTGAGATTGATGGTGTACTACATGAGTACAGCACC
AAAGAAGGCGTTCAGGAAGATATCCTGGAAATCCTGCTCAACCTGAAAGGGCTGGCGGTGAGAGTTCAGG
GCAAAGATGAAGTTATTCTTACCTTGAATAAATCTGGCATTGGCCCTGTGACTGCAGCCGATATCACCCA
CGACGGTGATGTCGAAATCGTCAAGCCGCAGCACGTGATCTGCCACCTGACCGATGAGAACGCGTCTATT
AGCATGCGTATCAAAGTTCAGCGCGGTCGTGGTTATGTGCCGGCTTCTACCCGAATTCATTCGGAAGAAG
ATGAGCGCCCAATCGGCCGTCTGCTGGTCGACGCATGCTACAGCCCTGTGGAGCGTATTGCCTACAATGT
TGAAGCAGCGCGTGTAGAACAGCGTACCGACCTGGACAAGCTGGTCATCGAAATGGAAACCAACGGCACA
ATCGATCCTGAAGAGGCGATTCGTCGTGCGGCAACCATTCTGGCTGAACAACTGGAAGCTTTCGTTGACT
TACGTGATGTACGTCAGCCTGAAGTGAAAGAAGAGAAACCAGAGGCGGCCGCAGGCGCGATGGGCACCAT
CATGCCGAAAGATATCCAGCTGGCGCGTCGTATCCGTGGCTGA
